Addgene plasmid #87112: pTubb3-MC
Purpose: minicircle parental backbone plasmid including GFP knock-in donor targeting Tubb3 gene and one cutting site for HITI
Depositing lab: Juan Belmonte. Depositing organization: Salk Institute for Biological Studies. Publication: In vivo genome editing via CRISPR/Cas9 mediated homology-independent targeted integration. Suzuki K, Tsunekawa Y, Hernandez-Benitez R, Wu J, Zhu J, Kim EJ, Hatanaka F, Yamamoto M, Araoka T, Li Z, Kurita M, Hishida T, Li M, Aizawa E, Guo S, Chen S, Goebl A, Soligalla RD, Qu J, Jiang T, Fu X, Jafari M, Esteban CR, Berggren WT, Lajara J, Nunez-Delicado E, Guillen P, Campistol JM, Matsuzaki F, Liu GH, Magistretti P, Zhang K, Callaway EM, Zhang K, Belmonte JC. Nature. 2016 Dec 1;540(7631):144-149. doi: 10.1038/nature20565. Epub 2016 Nov 16. PubMed 27851729.
Backbone
  Vector backbone: pMC.BESPX
  Vector type: CRISPR
Growth in bacteria
  Bacterial resistance: Kanamycin, 50 μg/mL
  Growth temperature: 37°C
  Growth strain: NEB Stable
  Copy number: High Copy
Gene/Insert
  Gene/Insert name: GFP
  Species: Synthetic
  Cloning method: Ligation Independent Cloning
  Sequencing primers: 5′ unknown
Terms and licenses: Academic/Nonprofit Terms; Industry Terms: Not Available to Industry
Depositor comments: It is neccesary to remove plasmid backbone with minicircle technology ( https://www.systembio.com/minicircle-dna-vectors/overview ).
How to cite: pTubb3-MC was a gift from Juan Belmonte (Addgene plasmid # 87112 ; http://n2t.net/addgene:87112 ; RRID:Addgene_87112)
