[The description below was written by a language model from this plasmid's Addgene catalogue record and pLannotate feature annotations shown in this document.]
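Description:
pTubb3-MC is a minicircle parental plasmid built on the pMC.BESPX backbone and catalogued as a CRISPR vector. It carries a GFP knock-in donor aimed at the Tubb3 gene for homology-independent targeted integration (HITI). It is propagated in E. coli as a high-copy plasmid from a ColE1/pUC-type origin under kanamycin selection. The annotated Tn5-derived NeoR/KanR gene provides that resistance. Other backbone annotations include rrnB T1 and T2 terminators, a bom region, and fragments of rop, araC, tnpA and the AmpR promoter, which appear to be vector remnants rather than functional payload.

The payload is an EGFP coding sequence lying between a φC31 integrase attB site and a partial attP site. In minicircle systems, recombination between attB and attP by φC31 integrase excises the intervening segment as a small circular DNA free of the bacterial origin and resistance marker. The depositor notes that this backbone removal is required before use. No promoter or polyadenylation signal is annotated next to EGFP, which is consistent with a donor whose expression depends on insertion into the Tubb3 locus, although the record does not say so directly. The record states that the donor contains one Cas9 cutting site for HITI. In that approach, Cas9 cuts the genomic target and the donor at the same time, and the linearised donor is then joined into the genome by non-homologous end joining. This cutting site is not annotated in the feature table, and no guide RNA or Cas9 cassette appears there either, so these would presumably be supplied separately. The associated work concerns in vivo genome editing by HITI.
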