Features (pLannotate 1.2.2; 14 found; start..end, strand, type, name):
    743..760     -  CDS            capTEV™ (fragment): composite tag for in vivo biotinylation, TEV protease cleavage, and 6xHis tagging
    781..814     +  protein_bind   attB: minimal attB site for the φC31 integrase (Groth et al., 2000) phage φC31 integrase
    862..1575    +  CDS            EGFP: EGFP is a basic (constitutively fluorescent) green fluorescent protein published in 1996, derived from Aequorea victoria. It is reported to be a rapidly-maturing weak dimer with moderate acid sensitivity.
   1582..1621    +  protein_bind   phage φC31 attP (fragment): attachment site of phage φC31 phage φC31 integrase
   1708..2502    -  CDS            NeoR/KanR: aminoglycoside phosphotransferase from Tn5; aph(3')-II (or nptII); confers resistance to neomycin, kanamycin, and G418 (Geneticin®)
   2534..2806    -  CDS            tnpA (fragment): TN5P_ECOLX - Also known as tnp. Experimental evidence at protein level: Swiss-Prot protein existence level 1. Mediates transposition of transposon Tn5 by a 'cut and paste' mechanism. First, the monomeric transposase binds the 19 bp inverted DNA repeats flanking the transposon. Then, dimerization of the DNA- bound transposase creates a synaptic DNA complex. After nicking of the first DNA strand, excision of the transposon proceeds through a series of intermediates. The transposase then mediates the insertion of the transposon at a new site by strand transfer. The activity of the wild- type tran
   2917..3032    +  ncRNA          5S rRNA: Accession: RF00001 - 5S ribosomal RNA
   3036..3122    +  terminator     rrnB T1 terminator: Escherichia coli rrnB; transcription terminator T1 from the E. coli rrnB gene
   3214..3241    +  terminator     rrnB T2 terminator: transcription terminator T2 from the E. coli rrnB gene
   3260..3304    +  promoter       AmpR promoter (fragment): bla
   3375..3963    +  rep_origin     ori: high-copy-number ColE1/pMB1/pBR322/pUC origin of replication
   4149..4289    -  misc_feature   bom: basis of mobility region from pBR322
   4391..4431    -  CDS            rop (fragment): Rop protein, which maintains plasmids at low copy number; rop
   4553..4843    -  CDS            araC (fragment): L-arabinose regulatory protein; araC
>Addgene plasmid #87112 | pTubb3-MC | addgene full sequence | sequence record 251564
ACATTACCCTGTTATCCCTAGATACATTACCCTGTTATCCCAGATGACATACCCTGTTATCCCTAGATGA
CATTACCCTGTTATCCCAGATGACATTACCCTGTTATCCCTAGATACATTACCCTGTTATCCCAGATGAC
ATACCCTGTTATCCCTAGATGACATTACCCTGTTATCCCAGATGACATTACCCTGTTATCCCTAGATACA
TTACCCTGTTATCCCAGATGACATACCCTGTTATCCCTAGATGACATTACCCTGTTATCCCAGATGACAT
TACCCTGTTATCCCTAGATACATTACCCTGTTATCCCAGATGACATACCCTGTTATCCCTAGATGACATT
ACCCTGTTATCCCAGATGACATTACCCTGTTATCCCTAGATACATTACCCTGTTATCCCAGATGACATAC
CCTGTTATCCCTAGATGACATTACCCTGTTATCCCAGATGACATTACCCTGTTATCCCTAGATACATTAC
CCTGTTATCCCAGATGACATACCCTGTTATCCCTAGATGACATTACCCTGTTATCCCAGATGACATTACC
CTGTTATCCCTAGATACATTACCCTGTTATCCCAGATGACATACCCTGTTATCCCTAGATGACATTACCC
TGTTATCCCAGATGACATTACCCTGTTATCCCTAGATACATTACCCTGTTATCCCAGATGACATACCCTG
TTATCCCTAGATGACATTACCCTGTTATCCCAGATAAACTCAATGATGATGATGATGATGGTCGAGACTC
AGCGGCCGCGGTGCCAGGGCGTGCCCTTGGGCTCCCCGGGCGCGACTATAAGCTGCGAGCAACTTCACTT
GGGTATGCCGGCGGTAGCGCTGTGAGCAAGGGCGAGGAGCTGTTCACCGGGGTGGTGCCCATCCTGGTCG
AGCTGGACGGCGACGTAAACGGCCACAAGTTCAGCGTGTCCGGCGAGGGCGAGGGCGATGCCACCTACGG
CAAGCTGACCCTGAAGTTCATCTGCACCACCGGCAAGCTGCCCGTGCCCTGGCCCACCCTCGTGACCACC
CTGACCTACGGCGTGCAGTGCTTCAGCCGCTACCCCGACCACATGAAGCAGCACGACTTCTTCAAGTCCG
CCATGCCCGAAGGCTACGTCCAGGAGCGCACCATCTTCTTCAAGGACGACGGCAACTACAAGACCCGCGC
CGAGGTGAAGTTCGAGGGCGACACCCTGGTGAACCGCATCGAGCTGAAGGGCATCGACTTCAAGGAGGAC
GGCAACATCCTGGGGCACAAGCTGGAGTACAACTACAACAGCCACAACGTCTATATCATGGCCGACAAGC
AGAAGAACGGCATCAAGGTGAACTTCAAGATCCGCCACAACATCGAGGACGGCAGCGTGCAGCTCGCCGA
CCACTACCAGCAGAACACCCCCATCGGCGACGGCCCCGTGCTGCTGCCCGACAACCACTACCTGAGCACC
CAGTCCGCCCTGAGCAAAGACCCCAACGAGAAGCGCGATCACATGGTCCTGCTGGAGTTCGTGACCGCCG
CCGGGATCACTCTCGGCATGGACGAGCTGTACAAGGGGCCCGCCCCAACTGGGGTAACCTTTGAGTTCTC
TCAGTTGGGGGTAATCAGCATCATGATGTGGTACCACATCATGATGCTGATTATAAGAATGCGGCCGCCA
CACTCTAGTGGATCTCGAGTTAATAATTCAGAAGAACTCGTCAAGAAGGCGATAGAAGGCGATGCGCTGC
GAATCGGGAGCGGCGATACCGTAAAGCACGAGGAAGCGGTCAGCCCATTCGCCGCCAAGCTCTTCAGCAA
TATCACGGGTAGCCAACGCTATGTCCTGATAGCGGTCCGCCACACCCAGCCGGCCACAGTCGATGAATCC
AGAAAAGCGGCCATTTTCCACCATGATATTCGGCAAGCAGGCATCGCCATGGGTCACGACGAGATCCTCG
CCGTCGGGCATGCTCGCCTTGAGCCTGGCGAACAGTTCGGCTGGCGCGAGCCCCTGATGCTCTTCGTCCA
GATCATCCTGATCGACAAGACCGGCTTCCATCCGAGTACGTGCTCGCTCGATGCGATGTTTCGCTTGGTG
GTCGAATGGGCAGGTAGCCGGATCAAGCGTATGCAGCCGCCGCATTGCATCAGCCATGATGGATACTTTC
TCGGCAGGAGCAAGGTGAGATGACAGGAGATCCTGCCCCGGCACTTCGCCCAATAGCAGCCAGTCCCTTC
CCGCTTCAGTGACAACGTCGAGCACAGCTGCGCAAGGAACGCCCGTCGTGGCCAGCCACGATAGCCGCGC
TGCCTCGTCTTGCAGTTCATTCAGGGCACCGGACAGGTCGGTCTTGACAAAAAGAACCGGGCGCCCCTGC
GCTGACAGCCGGAACACGGCGGCATCAGAGCAGCCGATTGTCTGTTGTGCCCAGTCATAGCCGAATAGCC
TCTCCACCCAAGCGGCCGGAGAACCTGCGTGCAATCCATCTTGTTCAATCATGCGAAACGATCCTCATCC
TGTCTCTTGATCAGAGCTTGATCCCCTGCGCCATCAGATCCTTGGCGGCAAGAAAGCCATCCAGTTTACT
TTGCAGGGCTTCCCAACCTTACCAGAGGGCGCCCCAGCTGGCAATTCCGGTTCGCTTGCTGTCCATAAAA
CCGCCCAGTCTAGCTATCGCCATGTAAGCCCACTGCAAGCTACCTGCTTTCTCTTTGCGCTTGCGTTTTC
CCTTGTCCAGATAGCCCAGTAGCTGACATTCATCCGGGGTCAGCACCGTTTCTGCGGACTGGCTTTCTAC
GCGCTCGAGGGGGGGCCAAACGGTCTCCAGCTTGGCTGTTTTGGCGGATGAGAGAAGATTTTCAGCCTGA
TACAGATTAAATCAGAACGCAGAAGCGGTCTGATAAAACAGAATTTGCCTGGCGGCAGTAGCGCGGTGGT
CCCACCTGACCCCATGCCGAACTCAGAAGTGAAACGCCGTAGCGCCGATGGTAGTGTGGGGTCTCCCCAT
GCGAGAGTAGGGAACTGCCAGGCATCAAATAAAACGAAAGGCTCAGTCGAAAGACTGGGCCTTTCGTTTT
ATCTGTTGTTTGTCGGTGAACGCTCTCCTGAGTAGGACAAATCCGCCGGGAGCGGATTTGAACGTTGCGA
AGCAACGGCCCGGAGGGTGGCGGGCAGGACGCCCGCCATAAACTGCCAGGCATCAAATTAAGCAGAAGGC
CATCCTGACGGATGGCCTTTTTGCGTTTCTACAAACTCTTTTGTTTATTTTTCTAAATACATTCAAATAT
GTATCCGCTCATGACCAAAATCCCTTAACGTGAGTTTTCGTTCCACTGAGCGTCAGACCCCGTAGAAAAG
ATCAAAGGATCTTCTTGAGATCCTTTTTTTCTGCGCGTAATCTGCTGCTTGCAAACAAAAAAACCACCGC
TACCAGCGGTGGTTTGTTTGCCGGATCAAGAGCTACCAACTCTTTTTCCGAAGGTAACTGGCTTCAGCAG
AGCGCAGATACCAAATACTGTCCTTCTAGTGTAGCCGTAGTTAGGCCACCACTTCAAGAACTCTGTAGCA
CCGCCTACATACCTCGCTCTGCTAATCCTGTTACCAGTGGCTGCTGCCAGTGGCGATAAGTCGTGTCTTA
CCGGGTTGGACTCAAGACGATAGTTACCGGATAAGGCGCAGCGGTCGGGCTGAACGGGGGGTTCGTGCAC
ACAGCCCAGCTTGGAGCGAACGACCTACACCGAACTGAGATACCTACAGCGTGAGCTATGAGAAAGCGCC
ACGCTTCCCGAAGGGAGAAAGGCGGACAGGTATCCGGTAAGCGGCAGGGTCGGAACAGGAGAGCGCACGA
GGGAGCTTCCAGGGGGAAACGCCTGGTATCTTTATAGTCCTGTCGGGTTTCGCCACCTCTGACTTGAGCG
TCGATTTTTGTGATGCTCGTCAGGGGGGCGGAGCCTATGGAAAAACGCCAGCAACGCGGCCTTTTTACGG
TTCCTGGCCTTTTGCTGGCCTTTTGCTCACATGTTCTTTCCTGCGTTATCCCCTGATTCTGTGGATAACC
GTATTACCGCCTTTGAGTGAGCTGATACCGCTCGCCGCAGCCGAACGACCGAGCGCAGCGAGTCAGTGAG
CGAGGAAGCGGAAGAGCGCCTGATGCGGTATTTTCTCCTTACGCATCTGTGCGGTATTTCACACCGCATA
TGGTGCACTCTCAGTACAATCTGCTCTGATGCCGCATAGTTAAGCCAGTATACACTCCGCTATCGCTACG
TGACTGGGTCATGGCTGCGCCCCGACACCCGCCAACACCCGCTGACGCGCCCTGACGGGCTTGTCTGCTC
CCGGCATCCGCTTACAGACAAGCTGTGACCGTCTCCGGGAGCTGCATGTGTCAGAGGTTTTCACCGTCAT
CACCGAAACGCGCGAGGCAGCAGATCAATTCGCGCGCGAAGGCGAAGCGGCATGCATAATGTGCCTGTCA
AATGGACGAAGCAGGGATTCTGCAAACCCTATGCTACTCCGTCAAGCCGTCAATTGTCTGATTCGTTACC
AATTATGACAACTTGACGGCTACATCATTCACTTTTTCTTCACAACCGGCACGGAACTCGCTCGGGCTGG
CCCCGGTGCATTTTTTAAATACCCGCGAGAAATAGAGTTGATCGTCAAAACCAACATTGCGACCGACGGT
GGCGATAGGCATCCGGGTGGTGCTCAAAAGCAGCTTCGCCTGGCTGATACGTTGGTCCTCGCGCCAGCTT
AAGACGCTAATCCCTAACTGCTGGCGGAAAAGATGTGACAGACGCGACGGCGACAAGCAAACATGCTGTG
CGACGCTGGCGATTCTTCTCTCATCCGCCAAAACAGCCAAGCTGGAGACCGTTTG
