>Addgene plasmid #87112 | pTubb3-MC | addgene partial sequence | sequence record 251245 | C-ter-GFP 5'-CTCCTCGCCCTTGCTCAC-3'
CTCGCAGCTTATAGTCGCGCCCGGNGAGCCCAAGGGCACGCCCTGGCACCGCGGCCGCNNNNNCTCGACC
ATCATCATCATCATCATTGAGTTTATCTGGGATAACAGGGTAATGTCATCTAGGGATAACAGGGTATGTC
ATCTGGGATAACAGGGTAATGTATCTAGGGATAACAGGGTAATGTCATCTGGGATAACAGGGTAATGTCA
TCTAGGGATAACAGGGTATGTCATCTGGGATAACAGGGTAATGTATCTAGGGATAACAGGGTAATGTCAT
CTGGGATAACAGGGTAATGTCATCTAGGGATAACAGGGTATGTCATCTGGGATAACAGGGTAATGTATCT
AGGGATAACAGGGTAATGTCATCTGGGATAACAGGGTAATGTCATCTAGGGATAACAGGGTATGTCATCT
GGGATAACAGGGTAATGTATCTAGGGATAACAGGGTAATGTCATCTGGGATAACAGGGTAATGTCATCTA
GGGATAACAGGGTATGTCATCTGGGATAACAGGGTAATGTATCTAGGGATAACAGGGTAATGTCATCTGG
GATAACAGGGTAATGTCATCTAGGGATAACAGGGTATGTCATCTGGGATAACAGGGTAATGTATCTAGGG
ATAACAGGGTAATGTCATCTGGGATAACAGGGTAATGTCATCTAGGGATAACAGGGTATGTCATCTGGGA
TAACAGGGTAATGTATCTAGGGATAACAGGGTAATGTCATCTGGGATAACAGGGTAATGTCATCTAGGGA
TAACAGGGTATGTCATCTGGGATAACAGGGTAATGTATCTAGGGATAACAGGGTAATGTCAAACGGTCTC
CAGCTTGGCTGNTTTTGNNGGNTGAGAGAAGAATCGCCAGCGTCGCACAGCATGTTTGCTTGTCGCCGTC
GCGNNNTGTCANNATCTTTTCCNCCAGCAGTTAGGGANTNAGCGTCTTAANNCTGGCGCGAN
